>Addgene plasmid #48568 | pFUSB4_TAGA | depositor full sequence | sequence record 70268 | Full Sequence
ATGTTTTCCCAGTCACGACGTTGTAAAACGACGGCCAGTCTTAAGCGTCTCATGGCCTGACCCCGGACCA
AGTGGTGGCCTATCGCCAGCAACGGTGGCGGCAAGCAAGCGCTCGAAACGGTGCAGCGGCTGTTGCCGGT
GCTGTGCCAGGACCATGGCCTGACCCCGGACCAAGTGGTGGCTATCGCCAGCAACATTGGCGGCAAGCAA
GCGCTCGAAACGGTGCAGCGGCTGTTGCCGGTGCTGTGCCAGGACCATGGCCTGACCCCGGACCAAGTGG
TGGCTATCGCCAGCAACAATGGCGGCAAGCAAGCGCTCGAAACGGTGCAGCGGCTGTTGCCGGTGCTGTG
CCAGGACCATGGCCTGACCCCGGACCAAGTGGTGGCTATCGCCAGCAACATTGGCGGCAAGCAAGCGCTC
GAAACGGTGCAGCGGCTGTTGCCGGTGCTGTGCCAGGACCATGGCCTGACCCCGGACCAAGTGGTGGCTA
TCGAGACGTCTAGACCAGCCAGGACAGAAATGCCTCGACTTCGCTGCTACCCAAGGTTGCCGGGTGACGC
ACACCGTGGAAACGGATGAAGGCACGAACCCAGTGGACATAAGCCTGTTCGGTTCGTAAGCTGTAATGCA
AGTAGCGTATGCGCTCACGCAACTGGTCCAGAACCTTGACCGAACGCAGCGGTGGTAACGGCGCAGTGGC
GGTTTTCATGGCTTGTTATGACTGTTTTTTTGGGGTACAGTCTATGCCTCGGGCATCCAAGCAGCAAGCG
CGTTACGCCGTGGGTCGATGTTTGATGTTATGGAGCAGCAACGATGTTACGCAGCAGGGCAGTCGCCCTA
AAACAAAGTTAAACATTATGAGGGAAGCGGTGATCGCCGAAGTATCGACTCAACTATCAGAGGTAGTTGG
CGTCATCGAGCGCCATCTCGAACCGACGTTGCTGGCCGTACATTTGTACGGCTCCGCAGTGGATGGCGGC
CTGAAGCCACACAGTGATATTGATTTGCTGGTTACGGTGACCGTAAGGCTTGATGAAACAACGCGGCGAG
CTTTGATCAACGACCTTTTGGAAACTTCGGCTTCCCCTGGAGAGAGCGAGATTCTCCGCGCTGTAGAAGT
CACCATTGTTGTGCACGACGACATCATTCCGTGGCGTTATCCAGCTAAGCGCGAACTGCAATTTGGAGAA
TGGCAGCGCAATGACATTCTTGCAGGTATCTTCGAGCCAGCCACGATCGACATTGATCTGGCTATCTTGC
TGACAAAAGCAAGAGAACATAGCGTTGCCTTGGTAGGTCCAGCGGCGGAGGAACTCTTTGATCCGGTTCC
TGAACAGGATCTATTTGAGGCGCTAAATGAAACCTTAACGCTATGGAACTCGCCGCCCGACTGGGCTGGC
GATGAGCGAAATGTAGTGCTTACGTTGTCCCGCATTTGGTACAGCGCAGTAACCGGCAAAATCGCGCCGA
AGGATGTCGCTGCCGACTGGGCAATGGAGCGCCTGCCGGCCCAGTATCAGCCCGTCATACTTGAAGCTAG
ACAGGCTTATCTTGGACAAGAAGAAGATCGCTTGGCCTCGCGCGCAGATCAGTTGGAAGAATTTGTCCAC
TACGTGAAAGGCGAGATCACCAAGGTAGTCGGCAAATAACCCTCGAGCCACCCATGACCAAAATCCCTTA
ACGTGAGTTACGCGTCGTTCCACTGAGCGTCAGACCCCGTAGAAAAGATCAAAGGATCTTCTTGAGATCC
TTTTTTTCTGCGCGTAATCTGCTGCTTGCAAACAAAAAAACCACCGCTACCAGCGGTGGTTTGTTTGCCG
GATCAAGAGCTACCAACTCTTTTTCCGAAGGTAACTGGCTTCAGCAGAGCGCAGATACCAAATACTGTCC
TTCTAGTGTAGCCGTAGTTAGGCCACCACTTCAAGAACTCTGTAGCACCGCCTACATACCTCGCTCTGCT
AATCCTGTTACCAGTGGCTGCTGCCAGTGGCGATAAGTCGTGTCTTACCGGGTTGGACTCAAGACGATAG
TTACCGGATAAGGCGCAGCGGTCGGGCTGAACGGGGGGTTCGTGCACACAGCCCAGCTTGGAGCGAACGA
CCTACACCGAACTGAGATACCTACAGCGTGAGCATTGAGAAAGCGCCACGCTTCCCGAAGGGAGAAAGGC
GGACAGGTATCCGGTAAGCGGCAGGGTCGGAACAGGAGAGCGCACGAGGGAGCTTCCAGGGGGAAACGCC
TGGTATCTTTATAGTCCTGTCGGGTTTCGCCACCTCTGACTTGAGCGTCGATTTTTGTGATGCTCGTCAG
GGGGGCGGAGCCTATGGAAAAACGCCAGCAACGCGGCCTTTTTACGGTTCCTGGCCTTTTGCTGGCCTTT
TGCTCACATGTTCTTTCCTGCGTTATCCCCTGATTCTGTGGATAACCGTATTACCGCCTTTGAGTGAGCT
GATACCGCTCGCCGCAGCCGAACGACCGAGCGCAGCGAGTCAGTGAGCGAGGAAGCGGAAGAGCGCCCAA
TACGCAAACCGCCTCTCCCCGCGCGTTGGCCGATTCATTAATGCAGCTGGCACGACAGGTTTCCCGACTG
GAAAGCGGGCAGTGAGCGCAACGCAATTAATACGCGTACCGCTAGCCAGGAAGAGTTTGTAGAAACGCAA
AAAGGCCATCCGTCAGGATGGCCTTCTGCTTAGTTTGATGCCTGGCAGTTTATGGCGGGCGTCCTGCCCG
CCACCCTCCGGGCCGTTGCTTCACAACGTTCAAATCCGCTCCCGGCGGATTTGTCCTACTCAGGAGAGCG
TTCACCGACAAACAACAGATAAAACGAAAGGCCCAGTCTTCCGACTGAGCCTTTCGTTTTATTTGATGCC
TGGCAGTTCCCTACTCTCGCGTTAACGCTAGCATGG
Features (pLannotate 1.2.2; 8 found; start..end, strand, type, name):
      3..39      -  CDS            lacZα (fragment): LacZα fragment of β-galactosidase; lacZ fragment
    596..619     +  promoter       Pc promoter (fragment): intI1 (promoter lies within the coding sequence); class 1 integron promoter
    795..851     +  CDS            GmR (fragment): gentamycin acetyltransferase; aacC1; confers resistance to gentamycin
    858..1649    +  CDS            SmR: aminoglycoside adenylyltransferase (Murphy, 1985); aadA; confers resistance to spectinomycin and streptomycin
   1742..2330    +  rep_origin     ori: high-copy-number ColE1/pMB1/pBR322/pUC origin of replication
   2513..2605    +  CDS            lacI (fragment): lac repressor; lacI; The lac repressor binds to the lac operator to inhibit transcription in E. coli. This inhibition can be relieved by adding lactose or isopropyl-β-D-thiogalactopyranoside (IPTG).
   2660..2687    -  terminator     rrnB T2 terminator: transcription terminator T2 from the E. coli rrnB gene
   2819..2862    +  terminator     rrnB T1 terminator: Escherichia coli rrnB; transcription terminator T1 from the E. coli rrnB gene
