[The description below was written by a language model from this plasmid's Addgene catalogue record and pLannotate feature annotations shown in this document.]
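Description:
pFUSB4_TAGA is a small (about 2.9 kb) intermediate array plasmid for Golden Gate assembly of TAL effector nucleases, built in the pFUS_B4 backbone. It carries a preassembled synthetic block of four TALE repeat modules whose repeat-variable diresidues are NG, NI, NN and NI. Under the standard RVD code these recognise the bases T, A, G and A, which is what the plasmid name refers to. The depositor notes that the array was made by Golden Gate cloning. Although the catalogue lists the vector type as mammalian expression/TALEN, the annotated features show no eukaryotic promoter, polyadenylation signal or nuclease domain, so the plasmid appears to be a bacterial cloning intermediate rather than an expression construct in its own right.

Propagation in E. coli relies on a high-copy ColE1/pUC-type origin. Selection uses an aadA (SmR) aminoglycoside adenylyltransferase gene, which confers spectinomycin and streptomycin resistance. A fragment of the class 1 integron Pc promoter and a remnant of a gentamicin acetyltransferase gene lie upstream of aadA and probably reflect the origin of this cassette. Other backbone features are rrnB T1 and T2 terminators and short lacI and lacZα fragments. The lacZα remnant is consistent with a blue/white screening cassette having been displaced by the repeat array. The automated feature table does not annotate the TALE repeats themselves, which presumably lie in the unannotated region near the start of the sequence.

The associated publication describes a simplified 15-RVD GoldyTALEN design for in vivo genome engineering. Premade four-repeat blocks such as this one would presumably be combined with other array plasmids and a final TALEN backbone in a later Golden Gate step, reducing the number of individual modules to assemble.
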