Addgene plasmid #48568: pFUSB4_TAGA
Depositing lab: Stephen Ekker. Depositing organization: Mayo Foundation for Medical Education and Research. Publication: High Efficiency In Vivo Genome Engineering with a Simplified 15-RVD GoldyTALEN Design. Ma AC, Lee HB, Clark KJ, Ekker SC. PLoS One. 2013 May 29;8(5):e65259. doi: 10.1371/journal.pone.0065259. Print 2013. PubMed 23734242.
Backbone
  Vector backbone: pFUS_B4
  Vector type: Mammalian Expression, TALEN
Growth in bacteria
  Bacterial resistance: Spectinomycin, 50 μg/mL
  Growth temperature: 37°C
  Growth strain: Top10
  Copy number: Unknown
Gene/Insert
  Gene/Insert name: RVD sequence: NG NI NN NI
  Species: Synthetic
  Cloning method: Unknown
  Sequencing primers: 5′ ttgatgcctggcagttccct; 3′ cgaaccgaacaggcttatgt
Terms and licenses: Academic/Nonprofit Terms; Industry Terms: Not Available to Industry
Depositor comments: Plasmid was created using Golden Gate cloning.
How to cite: pFUSB4_TAGA was a gift from Stephen Ekker (Addgene plasmid # 48568 ; http://n2t.net/addgene:48568 ; RRID:Addgene_48568)
