>Addgene plasmid #48568 | pFUSB4_TAGA | addgene partial sequence | sequence record 71328 | pCR8_F1 5'-ttgatgcctggcagttccct-3'
TCACGACGTTGTAAAACGACGGCCAGTCTTAAGCGTCTCATGGCCTGACCCCGGACCAAGTGGTGGCTAT
CGCCAGCAACGGTGGCGGCAAGCAAGCGCTCGAAACGGTGCAGCGGCTGTTGCCGGTGCTGTGCCAGGAC
CATGGCCTGACCCCGGACCAAGTGGTGGCTATCGCCAGCAACATTGGCGGCAAGCAAGCGCTCGAAACGG
TGCAGCGGCTGTTGCCGGTGCTGTGCCAGGACCATGGCCTGACCCCGGACCAAGTGGTGGCTATCGCCAG
CAACAATGGCGGCAAGCAAGCGCTCGAAACGGTGCAGCGGCTGTTGCCGGTGCTGTGCCAGGACCATGGC
CTGACCCCGGACCAAGTGGTGGCTATCGCCAGCAACATTGGCGGCAAGCAAGCGCTCGAAACGGTGCAGC
GGCTGTTGCCGGTGCTGTGCCAGGACCATGGCCTGACCCCGGACCAAGTGGTGGCTATCGAGACGTCTAG
ACCAGCCAGGACAGAAATGCCTCGACTTCGCTGCTACCCAAGGTTGCCGGGTGACGCACACCGTGGAAAC
GGATGAAGGCACGAACCCAGTGGACATAAGCCTGTTCGGTTCGTAAGCTGTAATGCAAGTAGCGTATGCG
CTCACGCAACTGGTCCAGAACCTTGACCGAACGCAGCGGTGGTAACGGCGCAGTGGCGGTTTTCATGGCT
TGTTATGACTGTTTTTTTGGGGTACAGTCTATGCCTCGGGCATCCAAGCAGCAAGCGCGTTACGCCGTGG
GTCGATGTTTGATGTTATGGAGCAGCAACGATGTTACGCAGCAGGGCAGTCGCCCTAAAACAAAGTTAAA
CATTATGA
